>Addgene plasmid #66499 | S1PR4-Tango | addgene full sequence | sequence record 344645 | Addgene NGS Result
GACATTGATTATTGACTAGTTATTAATAGTAATCAATTACGGGGTCATTAGTTCATAGCCCATATATGGA
GTTCCGCGTTACATAACTTACGGTAAATGGCCCGCCTGGCTGACCGCCCAACGACCCCCGCCCATTGACG
TCAATAATGACGTATGTTCCCATAGTAACGCCAATAGGGACTTTCCATTGACGTCAATGGGTGGAGTATT
TACGGTAAACTGCCCACTTGGCAGTACATCAAGTGTATCATATGCCAAGTACGCCCCCTATTGACGTCAA
TGACGGTAAATGGCCCGCCTGGCATTATGCCCAGTACATGACCTTATGGGACTTTCCTACTTGGCAGTAC
ATCTACGTATTAGTCATCGCTATTACCATGGTGATGCGGTTTTGGCAGTACATCAATGGGCGTGGATAGC
GGTTTGACTCACGGGGATTTCCAAGTCTCCACCCCATTGACGTCAATGGGAGTTTGTTTTGGCACCAAAA
TCAACGGGACTTTCCAAAATGTCGTAACAACTCCGCCCCATTGACGCAAATGGGCGGTAGGCGTGTACGG
TGGGAGGTCTATATAAGCAGAGCTCTCTGGCTAACTAGAGAACCCACTGCTTACTGGCTTATCGAAATTA
ATACGACTCACTATAGGGAGACCCAAGCTGGCTAGCGTTTAAACTTAAGCTTGGTACCGAGCTCGGATCC
ACTAGTCCAGTGTGGTGGAATTCTGCAGATATCCAGCACAGTGGCGGCCGCGCCACCATGAAGACGATCA
TCGCCCTGAGCTACATCTTCTGCCTGGTATTCGCCGACTACAAGGACGATGATGACGCCAGCATCGATAT
GAACGCTACCGGAACCCCCGTTGCCCCTGAGAGCTGTCAGCAACTTGCCGCCGGGGGCCACAGTAGGCTG
ATCGTCCTGCACTACAATCATTCCGGCCGACTGGCAGGGCGCGGTGGCCCTGAAGACGGGGGCCTCGGTG
CTCTGAGGGGCCTTTCCGTCGCAGCTAGCTGCCTGGTGGTTTTGGAAAACCTCCTTGTGCTCGCCGCCAT
CACTAGCCATATGCGCTCCCGACGCTGGGTATACTACTGCCTCGTGAACATTACCCTCAGTGACCTCCTG
ACAGGGGCCGCCTATCTTGCCAATGTGCTCCTGTCTGGCGCCCGCACCTTCCGGCTTGCTCCTGCCCAAT
GGTTCCTCCGGGAGGGCCTGCTGTTCACAGCCCTGGCGGCTTCCACTTTCAGCTTGCTGTTCACCGCAGG
GGAGCGGTTTGCTACGATGGTGCGCCCTGTCGCTGAGTCCGGCGCAACAAAGACCAGTCGAGTTTACGGA
TTCATCGGACTCTGTTGGTTGCTCGCGGCACTTCTGGGCATGCTGCCACTTCTTGGGTGGAACTGTTTGT
GTGCCTTTGATAGGTGCAGCAGCCTCCTGCCACTTTACAGTAAGAGATATATTCTGTTTTGCCTCGTGAT
CTTCGCCGGTGTGTTGGCCACAATTATGGGACTGTATGGTGCTATTTTTAGGCTTGTGCAGGCCTCCGGT
CAGAAAGCACCCCGCCCCGCCGCCCGGAGGAAAGCCCGGCGCCTCTTGAAAACAGTGCTGATGATTCTGC
TTGCCTTCCTCGTATGCTGGGGCCCCCTGTTTGGGCTGTTGCTGGCAGACGTTTTCGGCTCAAACCTCTG
GGCGCAAGAGTATCTGCGCGGGATGGACTGGATTCTGGCCCTCGCCGTGCTCAACAGCGCAGTGAATCCA
ATCATCTACTCATTCAGAAGTAGGGAGGTGTGCAGGGCCGTACTTAGCTTCCTGTGTTGCGGCTGTCTGC
GCCTTGGAATGAGAGGGCCAGGGGATTGTCTGGCCAGAGCCGTAGAAGCACATAGTGGCGCATCAACCAC
AGATAGTTCCCTCAGGCCCAGGGATTCTTTTCGAGGCAGTCGGTCCTTGAGCTTTAGAATGAGAGAACCT
TTGTCTAGTATAAGCTCCGTTCGCTCAATTATCGATACCGGTGGACGCACCCCACCCAGCCTGGGTCCCC
AAGATGAGTCCTGCACCACCGCCAGCTCCTCCCTGGCCAAGGACACTTCATCGACCGGTGAGAACCTGTA
CTTCCAGCTAAGATTAGATAAAAGTAAAGTGATTAACAGCGCATTAGAGCTGCTTAATGAGGTCGGAATC
GAAGGTTTAACAACCCGTAAACTCGCCCAGAAGCTAGGTGTAGAGCAGCCTACATTGTATTGGCATGTAA
AAAATAAGCGGGCTTTGCTCGACGCCTTAGCCATTGAGATGTTAGATAGGCACCATACTCACTTTTGCCC
TTTAGAAGGGGAAAGCTGGCAAGATTTTTTACGTAATAACGCTAAAAGTTTTAGATGTGCTTTACTAAGT
CATCGCGATGGAGCAAAAGTACATTTAGGTACACGGCCTACAGAAAAACAGTATGAAACTCTCGAAAATC
AATTAGCCTTTTTATGCCAACAAGGTTTTTCACTAGAGAATGCATTATATGCACTCAGCGCTGTGGGGCA
TTTTACTTTAGGTTGCGTATTGGAAGATCAAGAGCATCAAGTCGCTAAAGAAGAAAGGGAAACACCTACT
ACTGATAGTATGCCGCCATTATTACGACAAGCTATCGAATTATTTGATCACCAAGGTGCAGAGCCAGCCT
TCTTATTCGGCCTTGAATTGATCATATGCGGATTAGAAAAACAACTTAAATGTGAAAGTGGGTCCGCGTA
CAGCCGCGCGCGTACGAAAAACAATTACGGGTCTACCATCGAGGGCCTGCTCGATCTCCCGGACGACGAC
GCCCCCGAAGAGGCGGGGCTGGCGGCTCCGCGCCTGTCCTTTCTCCCCGCGGGACACACGCGCAGACTGT
CGACGGCCCCCCCGACCGATGTCAGCCTGGGGGACGAGCTCCACTTAGACGGCGAGGACGTGGCGATGGC
GCATGCCGACGCGCTAGACGATTTCGATCTGGACATGTTGGGGGACGGGGATTCCCCGGGTCCGGGATTT
ACCCCCCACGACTCCGCCCCCTACGGCGCTCTGGATATGGCCGACTTCGAGTTTGAGCAGATGTTTACCG
ATGCCCTTGGAATTGACGAGTACGGTGGGTAGTCTAGAGGGCCCGTTTAAACCCGCTGATCAGCCTCGAC
TGTGCCTTCTAGTTGCCAGCCATCTGTTGTTTGCCCCTCCCCCGTGCCTTCCTTGACCCTGGAAGGTGCC
ACTCCCACTGTCCTTTCCTAATAAAATGAGGAAATTGCATCGCATTGTCTGAGTAGGTGTCATTCTATTC
TGGGGGGTGGGGTGGGGCAGGACAGCAAGGGGGAGGATTGGGAAGACAATAGCAGGCATGCTGGGGATGC
GGTGGGCTCTATGGCTTCTGAGGCGGAAAGAACCAGCTGGGGCTCTAGGGGGTATCCCC
[124 nt withheld, positions 3420-3543]
C
[91 nt withheld, positions 3545-3635]
A
[49 nt withheld, positions 3637-3685]
CCTTTGACGTTGGAGTCCACGTTCTTT
[37 nt withheld, positions 3713-3749]
ACCCTATCTCGGTCTATTCTTTTGATTTATAAGGGATTTTGCCGATTTCGGCCTATTGGTTAAAAAATGA
GCTGATTTAACAAAAATTTAACGCGAATTAATTCTGTGGAATGTGTGTCAGTTAGGGTGTGGAAAGTCCC
CAGGCTCCCCAGCAGGCAGAAGTATGCAAAGCATGCATCTCAATTAGTCAGCAACCAGGTGTGGAAAGTC
CCCAGGCTCCCCAGCAGGCAGAAGTATGCAAAGCATGCATCTCAATTAGTCAGCAACCATAGTCCCGCCC
CTAACTCCGCCCATCCCGCCCCTAACTCCGCCCAGTTCCGCCCATTCTCCGCCCCATGGCTGACTAATTT
TTTTTATTTATGCAGAGGCCGAGGCCGCCTCTGCCTCTGAGCTATTCCAGAAGTAGTGAGGAGGCTTTTT
TGGAGGCCTAGGCTTTTGCAAAAAGCTCCCGGGAGCTTGTATATCCATTTTCGGATCTGATCAAGAGACA
GGATGAGGATCGTTTCGCATGATTGAACAAGATGGATTGCACGCAGGTTCTCCGGCCGCTTGGGTGGAGA
GGCTATTCGGCTATGACTGGGCACAACAGACAATCGGCTGCTCTGATGCCGCCGTGTTCCGGCTGTCAGC
GCAGGGGCGCCCGGTTCTTTTTGTCAAGACCGACCTGTCCGGTGCCCTGAATGAACTGCAGGACGAGGCA
GCGCGGCTATCGTGGCTGGCCACGACGGGCGTTCCTTGCGCAGCTGTGCTCGACGTTGTCACTGAAGCGG
GAAGGGACTGGCTGCTATTGGGCGAAGTGCCGGGGCAGGATCTCCTGTCATCTCACCTTGCTCCTGCCGA
GAAAGTATCCATCATGGCTGATGCAATGCGGCGGCTGCATACGCTTGATCCGGCTACCTGCCCATTCGAC
CACCAAGCGAAACATCGCATCGAGCGAGCACGTACTCGGATGGAAGCCGGTCTTGTCGATCAGGATGATC
TGGACGAAGAGCATCAGGGGCTCGCGCCAGCCGAACTGTTCGCCAGGCTCAAGGCGCGCATGCCCGACGG
CGAGGATCTCGTCGTGACCCATGGCGATGCCTGCTTGCCGAATATCATGGTGGAAAATGGCCGCTTTTCT
GGATTCATCGACTGTGGCCGGCTGGGTGTGGCGGACCGCTATCAGGACATAGCGTTGGCTACCCGTGATA
TTGCTGAAGAGCTTGGCGGCGAATGGGCTGACCGCTTCCTCGTGCTTTACGGTATCGCCGCTCCCGATTC
GCAGCGCATCGCCTTCTATCGCCTTCTTGACGAGTTCTTCTGAGCGGGACTCTGGGGTTCGAAATGACCG
ACCAAGCGACGCCCAACCTGCCATCACGAGATTTCGATTCCACCGCCGCCTTCTATGAAAGGTTGGGCTT
CGGAATCGTTTTCCGGGACGCCGGCTGGATGATCCTCCAGCGCGGGGATCTCATGCTGGAGTTCTTCGCC
CACCCCAACTTGTTTATTGCAGCTTATAATGGTTACAAATAAAGCAATAGCATCACAAATTTCACAAATA
AAGCATTTTTTTCACTGCATTCTAGTTGTGGTTTGTCCAAACTCATCAATGTATCTTATCATGTCTGTAT
ACCGTCGACCTCTAGCTAGAGCTTGGCGTAATCATGGTCATAGCTGTTTCCTGTGTGAAATTGTTATCCG
CTCACAATTCCACACAACATACGAGCCGGAAGCATAAAGTGTAAAGCCTGGGGTGCCTAATGAGTGAGCT
AACTCACATTAATTGCGTTGCGCTCACTGCCCGCTTTCCAGTCGGGAAACCTGTCGTGCCAGCTGCATTA
ATGAATCGGCCAACGCGCGGGGAGAGGCGGTTTGCGTATTGGGCGCTCTTCCGCTTCCTCGCTCACTGAC
TCGCTGCGCTCGGTCGTTCGGCTGCGGCGAGCGGTATCAGCTCACTCAAAGGCGGTAATACGGTTATCCA
CAGAATCAGGGGATAACGCAGGAAAGAACATGTGAGCAAAAGGCCAGCAAAAGGCCAGGAACCGTAAAAA
GGCCGCGTTGCTGGCGTTTTTCCATAGGCTCCGCCCCCCTGACGAGCATCACAAAAATCGACGCTCAAGT
CAGAGGTGGCGAAACCCGACAGGACTATAAAGATACCAGGCGTTTCCCCCTGGAAGCTCCCTCGTGCGCT
CTCCTGTTCCGACCCTGCCGCTTACCGGATACCTGTCCGCCTTTCTCCCTTCGGGAAGCGTGGCGCTTTC
TCATAGCTCACGCTGTAGGTATCTCAGTTCGGTGTAGGTCGTTCGCTCCAAGCTGGGCTGTGTGCACGAA
CCCCCCGTTCAGCCCGACCGCTGCGCCTTATCCGGTAACTATCGTCTTGAGTCCAACCCGGTAAGACACG
ACTTATCGCCACTGGCAGCAGCCACTGGTAACAGGATTAGCAGAGCGAGGTATGTAGGCGGTGCTACAGA
GTTCTTGAAGTGGTGGCCTAACTACGGCTACACTAGAAGAACAGTATTTGGTATCTGCGCTCTGCTGAAG
CCAGTTACCTTCGGAAAAAGAGTTGGTAGCTCTTGATCCGGCAAACAAACCACCGCTGGTAGCGGTGGTT
TTTTTGTTTGCAAGCAGCAGATTACGCGCAGAAAAAAAGGATCTCAAGAAGATCCTTTGATCTTTTCTAC
GGGGTCTGACGCTCAGTGGAACGAAAACTCACGTTAAGGGATTTTGGTCATGAGATTATCAAAAAGGATC
TTCACCTAGATCCTTTTAAATTAAAAATGAAGTTTTAAATCAATCTAAAGTATATATGAGTAAACTTGGT
CTGACAGTTACCAATGCTTAATCAGTGAGGCACCTATCTCAGCGATCTGTCTATTTCGTTCATCCATAGT
TGCCTGACTCCCCGTCGTGTAGATAACTACGATACGGGAGGGCTTACCATCTGGCCCCAGTGCTGCAATG
ATACCGCGAGACCCACGCTCACCGGCTCCAGATTTATCAGCAATAAACCAGCCAGCCGGAAGGGCCGAGC
GCAGAAGTGGTCCTGCAACTTTATCCGCCTCCATCCAGTCTATTAATTGTTGCCGGGAAGCTAGAGTAAG
TAGTTCGCCAGTTAATAGTTTGCGCAACGTTGTTGCCATTGCTACAGGCATCGTGGTGTCACGCTCGTCG
TTTGGTATGGCTTCATTCAGCTCCGGTTCCCAACGATCAAGGCGAGTTACATGATCCCCCATGTTGTGCA
AAAAAGCGGTTAGCTCCTTCGGTCCTCCGATCGTTGTCAGAAGTAAGTTGGCCGCAGTGTTATCACTCAT
GGTTATGGCAGCACTGCATAATTCTCTTACTGTCATGCCATCCGTAAGATGCTTTTCTGTGACTGGTGAG
TACTCAACCAAGTCATTCTGAGAATAGTGTATGCGGCGACCGAGTTGCTCTTGCCCGGCGTCAATACGGG
ATAATACCGCGCCACATAGCAGAACTTTAAAAGTGCTCATCATTGGAAAACGTTCTTCGGGGCGAAAACT
CTCAAGGATCTTACCGCTGTTGAGATCCAGTTCGATGTAACCCACTCGTGCACCCAACTGATCTTCAGCA
TCTTTTACTTTCACCAGCGTTTCTGGGTGAGCAAAAACAGGAAGGCAAAATGCCGCAAAAAAGGGAATAA
GGGCGACACGGAAATGTTGAATACTCATACTCTTCCTTTTTCAATATTATTGAAGCATTTATCAGGGTTA
TTGTCTCATGAGCGGATACATATTTGAATGTATTTAGAAAAATAAACAAATAGGGGTTCCGCGCACATTT
CCCCGAAAAGTGCCACCTGACGTCGACGGATCGGGAGATCTCCCGATCCCCTATGGTGCACTCTCAGTAC
AATCTGCTCTGATGCCGCATAGTTAAGCCAGTATCTGCTCCCTGCTTGTGTGTTGGAGGTCGCTGAGTAG
TGCGCGAGCAAAATTTAAGCTACAACAAGGCAAGGCTTGACCGACAATTGCATGAAGAATCTGCTTAGGG
TTAGGCGTTTTGCGCTGCTTCGCGATGTACGGGCCAGATATACGCGTT
Features (pLannotate 1.2.2; 23 found; start..end, strand, type, name):
      1..380     +  enhancer       CMV enhancer: human cytomegalovirus immediate early enhancer
    381..584     +  promoter       CMV promoter: human cytomegalovirus (CMV) immediate early promoter
    580..613     +  LTR            5' LTR (truncated) (fragment): truncated 5' long terminal repeat (LTR) from HIV-1
    629..647     +  promoter       T7 promoter: promoter for bacteriophage T7 RNA polymerase
    806..826     +  CDS            3xFLAG (fragment): three tandem FLAG® epitope tags
    839..1990    +  CDS            S1PR4: S1PR4_HUMAN - Also known as EDG6. Experimental evidence at protein level: Swiss-Prot protein existence level 1. Receptor for the lysosphingolipid sphingosine 1-phosphate (S1P). S1P is a bioactive lysophospholipid that elicits diverse physiological effect on most types of cells and tissues. May be involved in cell migration processes that are specific for lymphocytes. From Homo sapiens (Human).
   2111..2724    +  CDS            TetR (fragment): tetracycline repressor TetR; tetR from transposon Tn10; TetR binds to the tetracycline operator tetO to inhibit transcription. This inhibition can be relieved by adding tetracycline or doxycycline.
   2876..3109    +  CDS            VP16 AD: transcriptional activation domain of herpes simplex virus protein VP16 (Triezenberg et al., 1988; Cousens et al., 1989); UL48
   3150..3374    +  polyA_signal   bGH poly(A) signal: bovine growth hormone polyadenylation signal
   3378..3399    +  promoter       SV40 promoter (fragment): SV40 enhancer and early promoter
   3420..3848    +  rep_origin     f1 ori (sequence partly withheld): f1 bacteriophage origin of replication; arrow indicates direction of (+) strand synthesis
   3862..4191    +  promoter       SV40 promoter: SV40 enhancer and early promoter
   4258..5049    +  CDS            neo: KKA2_KLEPN - Also known as kan, nptII. Experimental evidence at protein level: Swiss-Prot protein existence level 1. Resistance to kanamycin, neomycin, paromomycin, ribostamycin, butirosin and gentamicin B. From Klebsiella pneumoniae.
   5073..5231    +  CDS            ble (fragment): BLE_KLEPN - Experimental evidence at protein level: Swiss-Prot protein existence level 1. Binding protein with a strong affinity to the bleomycin family of antibiotics. Binds to CL990; an antimitotic-antibiotic compound. From Klebsiella pneumoniae.
   5226..5347    +  polyA_signal   SV40 poly(A) signal: SV40 polyadenylation signal
   5420..5436    -  protein_bind   lac operator: The lac repressor binds to the lac operator to inhibit transcription in E. coli. This inhibition can be relieved by adding lactose or isopropyl-β-D-thiogalactopyranoside (IPTG). lac repressor encoded by lacI
   5444..5474    -  promoter       lac promoter: promoter for the E. coli lac operon
   5489..5510    -  protein_bind   CAP binding site: CAP binding activates transcription in the presence of cAMP. E. coli catabolite activator protein
   5523..5615    -  CDS            lacI (fragment): lac repressor; lacI; The lac repressor binds to the lac operator to inhibit transcription in E. coli. This inhibition can be relieved by adding lactose or isopropyl-β-D-thiogalactopyranoside (IPTG).
   5798..6386    -  rep_origin     ori: high-copy-number ColE1/pMB1/pBR322/pUC origin of replication
   6557..7417    -  CDS            AmpR: β-lactamase; bla; confers resistance to ampicillin, carbenicillin, and related antibiotics
   7418..7522    -  promoter       AmpR promoter: bla
   7581..7633    -  misc_feature   bom (fragment): basis of mobility region from pBR322
