[The description below was written by a language model from this plasmid's Addgene catalogue record and pLannotate feature annotations shown in this document.]
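Description:
S1PR4-Tango is a mammalian expression plasmid from the PRESTO-Tango collection, built on an "empty Tango" backbone that was itself derived from pcDNA3.1(+). It is propagated in E. coli as a high-copy plasmid through a ColE1/pUC-type origin with ampicillin selection from the β-lactamase gene. It also retains an f1 phage origin. For selection in mammalian cells, an SV40 early promoter drives a neomycin phosphotransferase cassette (G418 resistance) that ends in an SV40 polyadenylation signal. A few small annotations, such as the truncated HIV-1 LTR, ble, lacI and bom fragments, are short partial matches and are probably backbone remnants rather than functional parts.

The payload is a single fusion open reading frame driven by the CMV enhancer/promoter and terminated by the bGH polyadenylation signal. An N-terminal FLAG epitope supplied by the backbone precedes the human sphingosine-1-phosphate receptor 4 coding sequence (S1PR4, also called EDG6; 1152 bp). TetR and VP16 activation-domain sequences follow downstream and together make up the tetracycline transactivator tTA. A short unannotated stretch lies between the receptor and TetR. In the general Tango design this linker region holds a protease cleavage site, but the record does not annotate its contents.

According to the stated purpose, arrestin translocation to the activated receptor leads to transcriptional activation. Release of tTA provides the transcriptional readout, so receptor activation can be measured without relying on G protein coupling. The plasmid is one of a parallel set used to screen compounds across the human GPCRome, and it was generated under a programme focused on understudied druggable proteins. The depositor notes that the restriction site downstream of tTA may be XbaI rather than XhoI in most vectors of this series.
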