Addgene plasmid #66499: S1PR4-Tango
Purpose: Expression of G protein-coupled receptors for PRESTO-Tango: parallel receptorome expression and screening via transcriptional output, with transcriptional activation following arrestin translocation
Depositing lab: Bryan Roth. Publication: PRESTO-Tango as an open-source resource for interrogation of the druggable human GPCRome. Kroeze WK, Sassano MF, Huang XP, Lansu K, McCorvy JD, Giguere PM, Sciaky N, Roth BL. Nat Struct Mol Biol. 2015 May;22(5):362-9. doi: 10.1038/nsmb.3014. Epub 2015 Apr 20. PubMed 25895059.
Backbone
  Vector backbone: empty Tango
  Backbone size w/o insert (bp): 6632
  Vector type: Mammalian Expression
  Selectable markers: Neomycin (select with G418)
Growth in bacteria
  Bacterial resistance: Ampicillin, 100 μg/mL
  Growth temperature: 37°C
  Growth strain: DH5alpha
  Copy number: High Copy
Gene/Insert
  Gene/Insert name: S1PR4 (alt name: EDG6)
  Species: H. sapiens (human)
  Insert size (bp): 1152
  Entrez Gene: S1PR4 (a.k.a. EDG6, LPC1, S1P4, SLP4)
  Promoter: CMV
  Tag / fusion protein: FLAG (N terminal on backbone)
  Cloning method: Restriction Enzyme; 5′ cloning site NotI (not destroyed); 3′ cloning site XhoI (unknown if destroyed)
  Sequencing primers: 5′ CMV-F; 3′ Tet-R
Terms and licenses: Academic/Nonprofit Terms; Industry Terms: Not Available to Industry
Depositor comments: Please note: Most of the PRESTO-Tango vectors do not contain the XhoI cut site downstream of the tTA sequence and instead carry an XbaI site. If you need to perform an XhoI digest we recommend sequencing with a forward primer at the C-terminus of tTA to determine which of the two sites is present. Suggested primer: 5-gagctccacttagacggcgagg-3. Original backbone was pcDNA3.1(+). These plasmids were generated as part of the Illuminating the Druggable Genome (IDG) program sponsored by the NIH Common Fund. The goal of this program is to identify, gather, and distribute information and resources for proteins that currently are not well-studied yet belong to commonly drug-targeted protein families: protein kinases, non-olfactory G-protein coupled receptors (GPCRs), and ion channels. The IDG program is designed to develop fundamental research tools for understudied proteins, elucidate their function, and disseminate the IDG-related resources and data to the greater scientific community.
How to cite: S1PR4-Tango was a gift from Bryan Roth (Addgene plasmid # 66499 ; http://n2t.net/addgene:66499 ; RRID:Addgene_66499)
