>Addgene plasmid #66499 | S1PR4-Tango | depositor partial sequence | sequence record 113611 | empty Tango
GACGGATCGGGAGATCTCCCGATCCCCTATGGTGCACTCTCAGTACAATCTGCTCTGATGCCGCATAGTT
AAGCCAGTATCTGCTCCCTGCTTGTGTGTTGGAGGTCGCTGAGTAGTGCGCGAGCAAAATTTAAGCTACA
ACAAGGCAAGGCTTGACCGACAATTGCATGAAGAATCTGCTTAGGGTTAGGCGTTTTGCGCTGCTTCGCG
ATGTACGGGCCAGATATACGCGTTGACATTGATTATTGACTAGTTATTAATAGTAATCAATTACGGGGTC
ATTAGTTCATAGCCCATATATGGAGTTCCGCGTTACATAACTTACGGTAAATGGCCCGCCTGGCTGACCG
CCCAACGACCCCCGCCCATTGACGTCAATAATGACGTATGTTCCCATAGTAACGCCAATAGGGACTTTCC
ATTGACGTCAATGGGTGGAGTATTTACGGTAAACTGCCCACTTGGCAGTACATCAAGTGTATCATATGCC
AAGTACGCCCCCTATTGACGTCAATGACGGTAAATGGCCCGCCTGGCATTATGCCCAGTACATGACCTTA
TGGGACTTTCCTACTTGGCAGTACATCTACGTATTAGTCATCGCTATTACCATGGTGATGCGGTTTTGGC
AGTACATCAATGGGCGTGGATAGCGGTTTGACTCACGGGGATTTCCAAGTCTCCACCCCATTGACGTCAA
TGGGAGTTTGTTTTGGCACCAAAATCAACGGGACTTTCCAAAATGTCGTAACAACTCCGCCCCATTGACG
CAAATGGGCGGTAGGCGTGTACGGTGGGAGGTCTATATAAGCAGAGCTCTCTGGCTAACTAGAGAACCCA
CTGCTTACTGGCTTATCGAAATTAATACGACTCACTATAGGGAGACCCAAGCTGGCTAGCGTTTAAACTT
AAGCTTGGTACCGAGCTCGGATCCACTAGTCCAGTGTGGTGGAATTCTGCAGATATCCAGCACAGTGGCG
GCCGCGCCACCATGAAGACGATCATCGCCCTGAGCTACATCTTCTGCCTGGTATTCGCCGACTACAAGGA
CGATGATGACGCCAGCATCGATACCGGTGGACGCACCCCACCCAGCCTGGGTCCCCAAGATGAGTCCTGC
ACCACCGCCAGCTCCTCCCTGGCCAAGGACACTTCATCGACCGGTGAGAACCTGTACTTCCAGCTAAGAT
TAGATAAAAGTAAAGTGATTAACAGCGCATTAGAGCTGCTTAATGAGGTCGGAATCGAAGGTTTAACAAC
CCGTAAACTCGCCCAGAAGCTAGGTGTAGAGCAGCCTACATTGTATTGGCATGTAAAAAATAAGCGGGCT
TTGCTCGACGCCTTAGCCATTGAGATGTTAGATAGGCACCATACTCACTTTTGCCCTTTAGAAGGGGAAA
GCTGGCAAGATTTTTTACGTAATAACGCTAAAAGTTTTAGATGTGCTTTACTAAGTCATCGCGATGGAGC
AAAAGTACATTTAGGTACACGGCCTACAGAAAAACAGTATGAAACTCTCGAAAATCAATTAGCCTTTTTA
TGCCAACAAGGTTTTTCACTAGAGAATGCATTATATGCACTCAGCGCTGTGGGGCATTTTACTTTAGGTT
GCGTATTGGAAGATCAAGAGCATCAAGTCGCTAAAGAAGAAAGGGAAACACCTACTACTGATAGTATGCC
GCCATTATTACGACAAGCTATCGAATTATTTGATCACCAAGGTGCAGAGCCAGCCTTCTTATTCGGCCTT
GAATTGATCATATGCGGATTAGAAAAACAACTTAAATGTGAAAGTGGGTCCGCGTACAGCCGCGCGCGTA
CGAAAAACAATTACGGGTCTACCATCGAGGGCCTGCTCGATCTCCCGGACGACGACGCCCCCGAAGAGGC
GGGGCTGGCGGCTCCGCGCCTGTCCTTTCTCCCCGCGGGACACACGCGCAGACTGTCGACGGCCCCCCCG
ACCGATGTCAGCCTGGGGGACGAGCTCCACTTAGACGGCGAGGACGTGGCGATGGCGCATGCCGACGCGC
TAGACGATTTCGATCTGGACATGTTGGGGGACGGGGATTCCCCGGGTCCGGGATTTACCCCCCACGACTC
CGCCCCCTACGGCGCTCTGGATATGGCCGACTTCGAGTTTGAGCAGATGTTTACCGATGCCCTTGGAATT
GACGAGTACGGTGGGTAGCTCGAGTCTAGAGGGCCCGTTTAAACCCGCTGATCAGCCTCGACTGTGCCTT
CTAGTTGCCAGCCATCTGTTGTTTGCCCCTCCCCCGTGCCTTCCTTGACCCTGGAAGGTGCCACTCCCAC
TGTCCTTTCCTAATAAAATGAGGAAATTGCATCGCATTGTCTGAGTAGGTGTCATTCTATTCTGGGGGGT
GGGGTGGGGCAGGACAGCAAGGGGGAGGATTGGGAAGACAATAGCAGGCATGCTGGGGATGCGGTGGGCT
CTATGGCTTCTGAGGCGGAAAGAACCAGCTGGGGCTCTAGGGGGTATCCCC
[124 nt withheld, positions 2502-2625]
C
[91 nt withheld, positions 2627-2717]
A
[49 nt withheld, positions 2719-2767]
CCTTTGACGTTGGAGTCCACGTTCTTT
[37 nt withheld, positions 2795-2831]
ACCCTATCTCGGTCTATTCTTTTGATTTATAAGGGATTTTGCCGATTTCGGCCTATTGGTTAAAAAATGA
GCTGATTTAACAAAAATTTAACGCGAATTAATTCTGTGGAATGTGTGTCAGTTAGGGTGTGGAAAGTCCC
CAGGCTCCCCAGCAGGCAGAAGTATGCAAAGCATGCATCTCAATTAGTCAGCAACCAGGTGTGGAAAGTC
CCCAGGCTCCCCAGCAGGCAGAAGTATGCAAAGCATGCATCTCAATTAGTCAGCAACCATAGTCCCGCCC
CTAACTCCGCCCATCCCGCCCCTAACTCCGCCCAGTTCCGCCCATTCTCCGCCCCATGGCTGACTAATTT
TTTTTATTTATGCAGAGGCCGAGGCCGCCTCTGCCTCTGAGCTATTCCAGAAGTAGTGAGGAGGCTTTTT
TGGAGGCCTAGGCTTTTGCAAAAAGCTCCCGGGAGCTTGTATATCCATTTTCGGATCTGATCAAGAGACA
GGATGAGGATCGTTTCGCATGATTGAACAAGATGGATTGCACGCAGGTTCTCCGGCCGCTTGGGTGGAGA
GGCTATTCGGCTATGACTGGGCACAACAGACAATCGGCTGCTCTGATGCCGCCGTGTTCCGGCTGTCAGC
GCAGGGGCGCCCGGTTCTTTTTGTCAAGACCGACCTGTCCGGTGCCCTGAATGAACTGCAGGACGAGGCA
GCGCGGCTATCGTGGCTGGCCACGACGGGCGTTCCTTGCGCAGCTGTGCTCGACGTTGTCACTGAAGCGG
GAAGGGACTGGCTGCTATTGGGCGAAGTGCCGGGGCAGGATCTCCTGTCATCTCACCTTGCTCCTGCCGA
GAAAGTATCCATCATGGCTGATGCAATGCGGCGGCTGCATACGCTTGATCCGGCTACCTGCCCATTCGAC
CACCAAGCGAAACATCGCATCGAGCGAGCACGTACTCGGATGGAAGCCGGTCTTGTCGATCAGGATGATC
TGGACGAAGAGCATCAGGGGCTCGCGCCAGCCGAACTGTTCGCCAGGCTCAAGGCGCGCATGCCCGACGG
CGAGGATCTCGTCGTGACCCATGGCGATGCCTGCTTGCCGAATATCATGGTGGAAAATGGCCGCTTTTCT
GGATTCATCGACTGTGGCCGGCTGGGTGTGGCGGACCGCTATCAGGACATAGCGTTGGCTACCCGTGATA
TTGCTGAAGAGCTTGGCGGCGAATGGGCTGACCGCTTCCTCGTGCTTTACGGTATCGCCGCTCCCGATTC
GCAGCGCATCGCCTTCTATCGCCTTCTTGACGAGTTCTTCTGAGCGGGACTCTGGGGTTCGAAATGACCG
ACCAAGCGACGCCCAACCTGCCATCACGAGATTTCGATTCCACCGCCGCCTTCTATGAAAGGTTGGGCTT
CGGAATCGTTTTCCGGGACGCCGGCTGGATGATCCTCCAGCGCGGGGATCTCATGCTGGAGTTCTTCGCC
CACCCCAACTTGTTTATTGCAGCTTATAATGGTTACAAATAAAGCAATAGCATCACAAATTTCACAAATA
AAGCATTTTTTTCACTGCATTCTAGTTGTGGTTTGTCCAAACTCATCAATGTATCTTATCATGTCTGTAT
ACCGTCGACCTCTAGCTAGAGCTTGGCGTAATCATGGTCATAGCTGTTTCCTGTGTGAAATTGTTATCCG
CTCACAATTCCACACAACATACGAGCCGGAAGCATAAAGTGTAAAGCCTGGGGTGCCTAATGAGTGAGCT
AACTCACATTAATTGCGTTGCGCTCACTGCCCGCTTTCCAGTCGGGAAACCTGTCGTGCCAGCTGCATTA
ATGAATCGGCCAACGCGCGGGGAGAGGCGGTTTGCGTATTGGGCGCTCTTCCGCTTCCTCGCTCACTGAC
TCGCTGCGCTCGGTCGTTCGGCTGCGGCGAGCGGTATCAGCTCACTCAAAGGCGGTAATACGGTTATCCA
CAGAATCAGGGGATAACGCAGGAAAGAACATGTGAGCAAAAGGCCAGCAAAAGGCCAGGAACCGTAAAAA
GGCCGCGTTGCTGGCGTTTTTCCATAGGCTCCGCCCCCCTGACGAGCATCACAAAAATCGACGCTCAAGT
CAGAGGTGGCGAAACCCGACAGGACTATAAAGATACCAGGCGTTTCCCCCTGGAAGCTCCCTCGTGCGCT
CTCCTGTTCCGACCCTGCCGCTTACCGGATACCTGTCCGCCTTTCTCCCTTCGGGAAGCGTGGCGCTTTC
TCATAGCTCACGCTGTAGGTATCTCAGTTCGGTGTAGGTCGTTCGCTCCAAGCTGGGCTGTGTGCACGAA
CCCCCCGTTCAGCCCGACCGCTGCGCCTTATCCGGTAACTATCGTCTTGAGTCCAACCCGGTAAGACACG
ACTTATCGCCACTGGCAGCAGCCACTGGTAACAGGATTAGCAGAGCGAGGTATGTAGGCGGTGCTACAGA
GTTCTTGAAGTGGTGGCCTAACTACGGCTACACTAGAAGAACAGTATTTGGTATCTGCGCTCTGCTGAAG
CCAGTTACCTTCGGAAAAAGAGTTGGTAGCTCTTGATCCGGCAAACAAACCACCGCTGGTAGCGGTTTTT
TTGTTTGCAAGCAGCAGATTACGCGCAGAAAAAAAGGATCTCAAGAAGATCCTTTGATCTTTTCTACGGG
GTCTGACGCTCAGTGGAACGAAAACTCACGTTAAGGGATTTTGGTCATGAGATTATCAAAAAGGATCTTC
ACCTAGATCCTTTTAAATTAAAAATGAAGTTTTAAATCAATCTAAAGTATATATGAGTAAACTTGGTCTG
ACAGTTACCAATGCTTAATCAGTGAGGCACCTATCTCAGCGATCTGTCTATTTCGTTCATCCATAGTTGC
CTGACTCCCCGTCGTGTAGATAACTACGATACGGGAGGGCTTACCATCTGGCCCCAGTGCTGCAATGATA
CCGCGAGACCCACGCTCACCGGCTCCAGATTTATCAGCAATAAACCAGCCAGCCGGAAGGGCCGAGCGCA
GAAGTGGTCCTGCAACTTTATCCGCCTCCATCCAGTCTATTAATTGTTGCCGGGAAGCTAGAGTAAGTAG
TTCGCCAGTTAATAGTTTGCGCAACGTTGTTGCCATTGCTACAGGCATCGTGGTGTCACGCTCGTCGTTT
GGTATGGCTTCATTCAGCTCCGGTTCCCAACGATCAAGGCGAGTTACATGATCCCCCATGTTGTGCAAAA
AAGCGGTTAGCTCCTTCGGTCCTCCGATCGTTGTCAGAAGTAAGTTGGCCGCAGTGTTATCACTCATGGT
TATGGCAGCACTGCATAATTCTCTTACTGTCATGCCATCCGTAAGATGCTTTTCTGTGACTGGTGAGTAC
TCAACCAAGTCATTCTGAGAATAGTGTATGCGGCGACCGAGTTGCTCTTGCCCGGCGTCAATACGGGATA
ATACCGCGCCACATAGCAGAACTTTAAAAGTGCTCATCATTGGAAAACGTTCTTCGGGGCGAAAACTCTC
AAGGATCTTACCGCTGTTGAGATCCAGTTCGATGTAACCCACTCGTGCACCCAACTGATCTTCAGCATCT
TTTACTTTCACCAGCGTTTCTGGGTGAGCAAAAACAGGAAGGCAAAATGCCGCAAAAAAGGGAATAAGGG
CGACACGGAAATGTTGAATACTCATACTCTTCCTTTTTCAATATTATTGAAGCATTTATCAGGGTTATTG
TCTCATGAGCGGATACATATTTGAATGTATTTAGAAAAATAAACAAATAGGGGTTCCGCGCACATTTCCC
CGAAAAGTGCCACCTGACGTC
