>Addgene plasmid #66499 | S1PR4-Tango | depositor partial sequence | sequence record 113612 | S1PR4
ATGAACGCTACCGGAACCCCCGTTGCCCCTGAGAGCTGTCAGCAACTTGCCGCCGGGGGCCACAGTAGGC
TGATCGTCCTGCACTACAATCATTCCGGCCGACTGGCAGGGCGCGGTGGCCCTGAAGACGGGGGCCTCGG
TGCTCTGAGGGGCCTTTCCGTCGCAGCTAGCTGCCTGGTGGTTTTGGAAAACCTCCTTGTGCTCGCCGCC
ATCACTAGCCATATGCGCTCCCGACGCTGGGTATACTACTGCCTCGTGAACATTACCCTCAGTGACCTCC
TGACAGGGGCCGCCTATCTTGCCAATGTGCTCCTGTCTGGCGCCCGCACCTTCCGGCTTGCTCCTGCCCA
ATGGTTCCTCCGGGAGGGCCTGCTGTTCACAGCCCTGGCGGCTTCCACTTTCAGCTTGCTGTTCACCGCA
GGGGAGCGGTTTGCTACGATGGTGCGCCCTGTCGCTGAGTCCGGCGCAACAAAGACCAGTCGAGTTTACG
GATTCATCGGACTCTGTTGGTTGCTCGCGGCACTTCTGGGCATGCTGCCACTTCTTGGGTGGAACTGTTT
GTGTGCCTTTGATAGGTGCAGCAGCCTCCTGCCACTTTACAGTAAGAGATATATTCTGTTTTGCCTCGTG
ATCTTCGCCGGTGTGTTGGCCACAATTATGGGACTGTATGGTGCTATTTTTAGGCTTGTGCAGGCCTCCG
GTCAGAAAGCACCCCGCCCCGCCGCCCGGAGGAAAGCCCGGCGCCTCTTGAAAACAGTGCTGATGATTCT
GCTTGCCTTCCTCGTATGCTGGGGCCCCCTGTTTGGGCTGTTGCTGGCAGACGTTTTCGGCTCAAACCTC
TGGGCGCAAGAGTATCTGCGCGGGATGGACTGGATTCTGGCCCTCGCCGTGCTCAACAGCGCAGTGAATC
CAATCATCTACTCATTCAGAAGTAGGGAGGTGTGCAGGGCCGTACTTAGCTTCCTGTGTTGCGGCTGTCT
GCGCCTTGGAATGAGAGGGCCAGGGGATTGTCTGGCCAGAGCCGTAGAAGCACATAGTGGCGCATCAACC
ACAGATAGTTCCCTCAGGCCCAGGGATTCTTTTCGAGGCAGTCGGTCCTTGAGCTTTAGAATGAGAGAAC
CTTTGTCTAGTATAAGCTCCGTTCGCTCAATT
