>Addgene plasmid #66499 | S1PR4-Tango | addgene partial sequence | sequence record 121478 | CMV-F 5'-CGCAAATGGGCGGTAGGCGTG-3'
GCTCTCTGGCTAACTAGAGAACCCACTGCTTACTGGCTTATCGAAATTAATACGACTCACTATAGGGAGA
CCCAAGCTGGCTAGCGTTTAAACTTAAGCTTGGTACCGAGCTCGGATCCACTAGTCCAGTGTGGTGGAAT
TCTGCAGATATCCAGCACAGTGGCGGCCGCGCCACCATGAAGACGATCATCGCCCTGAGCTACATCTTCT
GCCTGGTATTCGCCGACTACAAGGACGATGATGACGCCAGCATCGATATGAACGCTACCGGAACCCCCGT
TGCCCCTGAGAGCTGTCAGCAACTTGCCGCCGGGGGCCACAGTAGGCTGATCGTCCTGCACTACAATCAT
TCCGGCCGACTGGCAGGGCGCGGTGGCCCTGAAGACGGGGGCCTCGGTGCTCTGAGGGGCCTTTCCGTCG
CAGCTAGCTGCCTGGTGGTTTTGGAAAACCTCCTTGTGCTCGCCGCCATCACTAGCCATATGCGCTCCCG
ACGCTGGGTATACTACTGCCTCGTGAACATTACCCTCAGTGACCTCCTGACAGGGGCCGCCTATCTTGCC
AATGTGCTCCTGTCTGGCGCCCGCACCTTCCGGCTTGCTCCTGCCCAATGGTTCCTCCGGGAGGGCCTGC
TGTTCACAGCCCTGGCGGCTTCCACTTTCAGCTTGCTGTTCACCGCAGGGGAGCGGTTTGCTACGATGGT
GCGCCCTGTCGCTGAGTCCGGCGCAACAAAGACCAGTCGAGTTTACGGATTCATCGGACTCTGTTGGTTG
CTCGCGGCACTTCTGGGCATGCTGCCACTTCTTGGGTGGAACTGTTTGTGTGCCTTTGATAGGTGCAGCA
GCCTCCTGCCACTTTACAGTAAGAGATATATTCTGTTTTGCCTCGTGATCTTCGCCGGTGTGTTGGCCAC
AATTATGGGACTGTATGGTGCTATTTTTAGGCTTGTGCAGGCCTCCGGTCAGAAAGCACCCCGCCCCCGC
C
