>Addgene plasmid #66499 | S1PR4-Tango | addgene partial sequence | sequence record 121479 | Tet-R 5'-GGCGAGTTTACGGGTTGTTA-3'
GCTCTAATGCGCTGTTATCACTTTACTTTTATCTAATCTTAGCTGGAAGTACAGGTTCTCACCGGTCGAT
GAAGTGTCCTTGGCCAGGGAGGAGCTGGCGGTGGTGCAGGACTCATCTTGGGGACCCAGGCTGGGTGGGG
TGCGTCCACCGGTATCGATAATTGAGCGAACGGAGCTTATACTAGACAAAGGTTCTCTCATTCTAAAGCT
CAAGGACCGACTGCCTCGAAAAGAATCCCTGGGCCTGAGGGAACTATCTGTGGTTGATGCGCCACTATGT
GCTTCTACGGCTCTGGCCAGACAATCCCCTGGCCCTCTCATTCCAAGGCGCAGACAGCCGCAACACAGGA
AGCTAAGTACGGCCCTGCACACCTCCCTACTTCTGAATGAGTAGATGATTGGATTCACTGCGCTGTTGAG
CACGGCGAGGGCCAGAATCCAGTCCATCCCGCGCAGATACTCTTGCGCCCAGAGGTTTGAGCCGAAAACG
TCTGCCAGCAACAGCCCAAACAGGGGGCCCCAGCATACGAGGAAGGCAAGCAGAATCATCAGCACTGTTT
TCAAGAGGCGCCGGGCTTTCCTCCGGGCGGCGGGGCGGGGTGCTTTCTGACCGGAGGCCTGCACAAGCCT
AAAAATAGCACCATACAGTCCCATAATTGTGGCCAACACACCGGCGAAGATCACGAGGCAAAACAGAATA
TATCTCTTACTGTAAAGTGGCAGGAGGCTGCTGCACCTATCAAAGGCACACAAACAGTTCCACCCAAGAA
GTGGCAGCATGCCCAGAAGTGCCGCGAGCAACCAACAGAGTCCGATGAATCCGTAAACTCGACTGGTCTT
TGTTGCGCCGGACTCAGCGACAGGGCGCACCATCGTAGCAAACCGCTCCCCTGCGGTGAACAGCAAGCTG
AAAGTGGAAGCCGCCAGGGCTGTGAACAGCAGGCCCTCCCGGAGGAACCATTGGGCAGGAGCAAGCCGGA
AGGTGCGGGC
